# Supplementary material for: Single cell RNA sequencing of D. pseudoobscura testes reveals transcriptional signatures of heteromorphic spermatogenesis
Source: bioRxiv preprint, doi:10.64898/2026.07.21.739797, version 1 (2026-07-22)
Supplement: Supplementary files [file 739797_file02.zip › supplementary_upload/piggyBac-Kmg-GFP.gb]

LOCUS       piggyBac-Kmg-GFP       10639 bp    DNA     circular SYN 01-JUN-2026
DEFINITION  synthetic circular DNA
ACCESSION   .
VERSION     .
KEYWORDS    .
SOURCE      synthetic DNA construct
  ORGANISM  synthetic DNA construct
REFERENCE   1  (bases 1 to 10639)
  AUTHORS   SnapGene License
  TITLE     Direct Submission
  JOURNAL   Exported Jun 1, 2026 from SnapGene 8.2.1
            https://www.snapgene.com
COMMENT     Sequence Label: piggyBac-Kmg-GFP
FEATURES             Location/Qualifiers
     source          1..10639
                     /mol_type="other DNA"
                     /organism="synthetic DNA construct"
     rep_origin      4..592
                     /direction=RIGHT
                     /label=ori
                     /note="high-copy-number ColE1/pMB1/pBR322/pUC origin of 
                     replication"
     protein_bind    880..901
                     /label=CAP binding site
                     /bound_moiety="E. coli catabolite activator protein"
                     /note="CAP binding activates transcription in the presence 
                     of cAMP."
     promoter        join(916..921,922..939,940..946)
                     /label=lac promoter
                     /note="promoter for the E. coli lac operon"
     protein_bind    954..970
                     /label=lac operator
                     /bound_moiety="lac repressor encoded by lacI"
                     /note="The lac repressor binds to the lac operator to 
                     inhibit transcription in E. coli. This inhibition can be 
                     relieved by adding lactose or 
                     isopropyl-beta-D-thiogalactopyranoside (IPTG)."
     primer_bind     978..994
                     /label=M13 rev
                     /note="common sequencing primer, one of multiple similar 
                     variants"
     promoter        1855..2087
                     /label=3xP3
     regulatory      2122..2131
                     /label=Kozak sequence
                     /note="vertebrate consensus sequence for strong initiation 
                     of translation (Kozak, 1987)"
                     /regulatory_class="other"
     CDS             2128..2814
                     /codon_start=1
                     /product="Anemonia majano cyan fluorescent protein"
                     /label=AmCyan1
                     /note="mammalian codon-optimized"
                     /translation="MALSNKFIGDDMKMTYHMDGCVNGHYFTVKGEGSGKPYEGTQTST
                     FKVTMANGGPLAFSFDILSTVFMYGNRCFTAYPTSMPDYFKQAFPDGMSYERTFTYEDG
                     GVATASWEISLKGNCFEHKSTFHGVNFPADGPVMAKKTTGWDPSFEKMTVCDGILKGDV
                     TAFLMLQGGGNYRCQFHTSYKTKKPVTMPPNHVVEHRIARTDLDKGGNSVQLTEHAVAH
                     ITSVVPF"
     polyA_signal    2931..3052
                     /label=SV40 poly(A) signal
                     /note="SV40 polyadenylation signal"
     protein_bind    3063..3110
                     /label=FRT
                     /bound_moiety="FLP recombinase from the Saccharomyces 
                     cerevisiae 2u plasmid"
                     /note="FLP-mediated recombination occurs in the 8-bp core 
                     sequence TCTAGAAA (Turan and Bode, 2011)."
     promoter        3117..3796
                     /label=Promotor
     5'UTR           join(3797..3914,3989..3991)
     intron          3915..3988
     CDS             join(3992..5449,5504..6070)
                     /codon_start=1
                     /label=Kmg CDS
                     /translation="MDLPSMVESTGGRLIVRNLFSNTSMYHVPVANADEAADPANMSLL
                     SQEVAWYQEQPPNDGGQLPQLPQCKIRRNYSCNQCAFFTQNPRNHLSHLRDVHGERIII
                     NECKLCLYASRHFQKLVRHMKMVHGCTDTDKGLPGEDGQPGRGKRNLSREARKRRLEES
                     IEMPRPSGAVQGDGNVITPGLVHIMQNGPSLEQLKSELKQQEQELLVKVQAYNRQQEMQ
                     ELQKIVANGDNIFSMAFEFQRKMMPPMMERNESVLTELNNNSSSDSEGPVNEETLALAM
                     ADDSKKYQCQKCSYSTPLRARFKKHVKYHSMPLIKCDLCDFHSPYKWNLDRHTKNHGAD
                     GHFRCSLCDFSTDIKQSLTIHELNHHVPAVGHPIRRRFLKEQEEKLHLGASSSKKVSPT
                     PPPVIPLVDASMELPGISCSHCHQLVPNAVELVKHLQLCPPALANTKHLRASCLASQEL
                     PASPEEDYTAAGSDLSYCGVETAPGYGEVTEPYVVDDANDSTPMKKVFKCPHCTFWAAT
                     ASRFHVHIVGHLNRKPFECSLCAYRSNWRWDITKHIRLKANRDKSHNQARVLMNDETGR
                     RNYTKYNQFLTLMKVNPSTEESKATRTGEQYDPMTEMMTEEGQLPKKKSALKHIDMEAA
                     DSLTGAGQSFYRNLWDTDLGLQQLQTSTDAIVSPAGDEQY"
     intron          5450..5503
     CDS             6077..6787
                     /codon_start=1
                     /product="green fluorescent protein"
                     /label=GFP
                     /translation="SKGEELFTGVVPILVELDGDVNGHKFSVSGEGEGDATYGKLTLKF
                     ICTTGKLPVPWPTLVTTLTYGVQCFSRYPDHMKQHDFFKSAMPEGYVQERTIFFKDDGN
                     YKTRAEVKFEGDTLVNRIELKGIDFKEDGNILGHKLEYNYNSHNVYIMADKQKSGIKVN
                     FKIRHNIEDGSVQLADHYQQNTPIGDGPVLLPDNHYLSTQSALSKDPNEKRDHMVLLEF
                     VTAAGITHGMDELYK"
     3'UTR           6827..6970
     misc_feature    6971..7264
                     /label=Downstream
     primer_bind     complement(9017..9033)
                     /label=M13 fwd
                     /note="common sequencing primer, one of multiple similar 
                     variants"
     promoter        9507..9611
                     /gene="bla"
                     /label=AmpR promoter
     CDS             join(9612..9680,9681..10472)
                     /codon_start=1
                     /gene="bla"
                     /product="beta-lactamase"
                     /label=AmpR
                     /note="confers resistance to ampicillin, carbenicillin, and
                     related antibiotics"
                     /translation="MSIQHFRVALIPFFAAFCLPVFAHPETLVKVKDAEDQLGARVGYI
                     ELDLNSGKILESFRPEERFPMMSTFKVLLCGAVLSRIDAGQEQLGRRIHYSQNDLVEYS
                     PVTEKHLTDGMTVRELCSAAITMSDNTAANLLLTTIGGPKELTAFLHNMGDHVTRLDRW
                     EPELNEAIPNDERDTTMPVAMATTLRKLLTGELLTLASRQQLIDWMEADKVAGPLLRSA
                     LPAGWFIADKSGAGERGSRGIIAALGPDGKPSRIVVIYTTGSQATMDERNRQIAEIGAS
                     LIKHW"
ORIGIN
        1 ttcttgagat cctttttttc tgcgcgtaat ctgctgcttg caaacaaaaa aaccaccgct
       61 accagcggtg gtttgtttgc cggatcaaga gctaccaact ctttttccga aggtaactgg
      121 cttcagcaga gcgcagatac caaatactgt ccttctagtg tagccgtagt taggccacca
      181 cttcaagaac tctgtagcac cgcctacata cctcgctctg ctaatcctgt taccagtggc
      241 tgctgccagt ggcgataagt cgtgtcttac cgggttggac tcaagacgat agttaccgga
      301 taaggcgcag cggtcgggct gaacgggggg ttcgtgcaca cagcccagct tggagcgaac
      361 gacctacacc gaactgagat acctacagcg tgagcattga gaaagcgcca cgcttcccga
      421 agggagaaag gcggacaggt atccggtaag cggcagggtc ggaacaggag agcgcacgag
      481 ggagcttcca gggggaaacg cctggtatct ttatagtcct gtcgggtttc gccacctctg
      541 acttgagcgt cgatttttgt gatgctcgtc aggggggcgg agcctatgga aaaacgccag
      601 caacgcggcc tttttacggt tcctggcctt ttgctggcct tttgctcaca tgttctttcc
      661 tgcgttatcc cctgattctg tggataaccg tattaccgcc tttgagtgag ctgataccgc
      721 tcgccgcagc cgaacgaccg agcgcagcga gtcagtgagc gaggaagcgg aagagcgccc
      781 aatacgcaaa ccgcctctcc ccgcgcgttg gccgattcat taatgcagct ggcacgacag
      841 gtttcccgac tggaaagcgg gcagtgagcg caacgcaatt aatgtgagtt agctcactca
      901 ttaggcaccc caggctttac actttatgct tccggctcgt atgttgtgtg gaattgtgag
      961 cggataacaa tttcacacag gaaacagcta tgaccatgat tacgaatttc gacctgcagg
     1021 catgcaagct tgcatgcctg caggtcgacg ctcgcgcgac ttggtttgcc attctttagc
     1081 gcgcgtcgcg tcacacagct tggccacaat gtggtttttg tcaaacgaag attctatgac
     1141 gtgtttaaag tttaggtcga gtaaagcgca aatctttttt aaccctagaa agatagtctg
     1201 cgtaaaattg acgcatgcat tcttgaaata ttgctctctc tttctaaata gcgcgaatcc
     1261 gtcgctgtgc atttaggaca tctcagtcgc cgcttggagc tcccgtgagg cgtgcttgtc
     1321 aatgcggtaa gtgtcactga ttttgaacta taacgaccgc gtgagtcaaa atgacgcatg
     1381 attatctttt acgtgacttt taagatttaa ctcatacgat aattatattg ttatttcatg
     1441 ttctacttac gtgataactt attatatata tattttcttg ttatagatat cgtgactaat
     1501 atataataaa atgggtagtt ctttagacga tgagcatatc ctctctgctc ttctgcaaag
     1561 cgatgacgag cttgttggtg aggattctga cagtgaaata tcagatcacg taagtgaaga
     1621 tgacgtccag agcgatacag aagaagcgtt tatagatgag gtacatgaag tgcagccaac
     1681 gtcaagcggt agtgaaatat tagacgaaca aaatgttatt gaacaaccag gttcttcatt
     1741 ggcttctaac agaatcttga ccttgccaca gaggactatt agaggtaaga ataaacattg
     1801 ttggtcaact tcaaagtcca cgaggcgtag ccgagtctct gcactgaaca ttgtcagatc
     1861 ggcccatact agttcaatta gagactaatt caattagagc taattcaatt aggatccaag
     1921 cttatcgatt tcgaaccctc gaccgccgga gtataaatag aggcgcttcg tctacggagc
     1981 gacaattcaa ttcaaacaag caaagtgaac acgtcgctaa gcgaaagcta agcaaataaa
     2041 caagcgcagc tgaacaagct aaacaatcgg ggtaccgcta gagtcgatcc caccccaccc
     2101 aagaagaagc gcaaaccggt cgccaccatg gccctgtcca acaagttcat cggcgacgac
     2161 atgaagatga cctaccacat ggacggctgc gtgaacggcc actacttcac cgtgaagggc
     2221 gagggcagcg gcaagcccta cgagggcacc cagacctcca ccttcaaggt gaccatggcc
     2281 aacggcggcc ccctggcctt ctccttcgac atcctgtcca ccgtgttcat gtacggcaac
     2341 cgctgcttca ccgcctaccc caccagcatg cccgactact tcaagcaggc cttccccgac
     2401 ggcatgtcct acgagagaac cttcacctac gaggacggcg gcgtggccac cgccagctgg
     2461 gagatcagcc tgaagggcaa ctgcttcgag cacaagtcca ccttccacgg cgtgaacttc
     2521 cccgccgacg gccccgtgat ggccaagaag accaccggct gggacccctc cttcgagaag
     2581 atgaccgtgt gcgacggcat cttgaagggc gacgtgaccg ccttcctgat gctgcagggc
     2641 ggcggcaact acagatgcca gttccacacc tcctacaaga ccaagaagcc cgtgaccatg
     2701 ccccccaacc acgtggtgga gcaccgcatc gccagaaccg acctggacaa gggcggcaac
     2761 agcgtgcagc tgaccgagca cgccgtggcc cacatcacct ccgtggtgcc cttctccgga
     2821 ctcagatcat aatcagccat accacatttg tagaggtttt acttgcttta aaaaacctcc
     2881 cacacctccc cctgaacctg aaacataaaa tgaatgcaat tgttgttgtt aacttgttta
     2941 ttgcagctta taatggttac aaataaagca atagcatcac aaatttcaca aataaagcat
     3001 ttttttcact gcattctagt tgtggtttgt ccaaactcat caatgtatct taccgcggcg
     3061 aagaagttcc tattccgaag ttcctattct ctagaaagta taggaacttc cctaggcttt
     3121 tgcaggaggt ttcgccttac gttaggattc tgaccatgta catgggatta tgtcgctaca
     3181 cggacacggc gacattaccc ttggatgttc acaaaagaaa aaagttttcc aaaattaagt
     3241 gagacgcctt tacaccacaa cggacctttt tacaggttcc cccaggctac cgcctgaaca
     3301 taacctaagt aaacccgccg gacaatgtac ggccagcctt cctaagggaa ataatgccac
     3361 agacatcaaa tctgttattc aaaaaagatt tcagatcccg aatacgcaag gcggattcag
     3421 aatgaaattc gcaaataatg acagtttgga atcatcagct aatgtcctca agaaattttt
     3481 gcccaggctg gtgaagagcc ttaataaaat taatcctgat ctggttggtg ttggtaagct
     3541 aaattttatc ctaaattatt cgaattaaat ttattgaaat acacattccc caccaggagg
     3601 aggagtcggc acattccatg gacttatttt agcctttaat attattacta tataaaaaac
     3661 aaaaataaaa catatataaa gggtacttct gcctagtgaa ccttagaacc ttccagcatg
     3721 aaagagatca agtaggcttt gcctggattt ttgccatttt gattttgatt ttaattttga
     3781 gtttcacgag ccagagattt ccacagttga gctacagatt tcgtagggta aacatcgtgc
     3841 taaatcaaat caaattcaac taaaaaaaaa ctaaaaaaaa aatttttttt gaaaaaaaaa
     3901 aaattgtgaa gaaagtaggt ggtgactaat tttgacagtt ctgatgactc acaacttata
     3961 tgttcatgta atctccattt cttttaagca aatggattta ccatcaatgg tagaaagtac
     4021 tggcggccgt ctgattgtgc gcaatctatt cagtaatacg tccatgtatc acgtacctgt
     4081 ggcaaatgcg gatgaggccg cggatccggc taacatgtca ttactctcac aggaagtcgc
     4141 atggtaccag gaacagccgc ctaatgatgg cggccaattg ccgcaactgc cgcagtgcaa
     4201 gatacgcagg aactatagct gcaatcagtg cgcattcttc acgcagaatc cgcgcaatca
     4261 tctgtcgcac ctgcgcgacg tccacggcga aaggatcatc ataaacgagt gcaagctgtg
     4321 cctctatgcc tcgcgtcatt tccagaaact ggtgcgtcac atgaaaatgg tgcatggctg
     4381 caccgatacg gataagggcc tgcccggcga agacggccag ccgggtcgtg gcaagcgcaa
     4441 tctgagtcgc gaggcgcgca agcgtcgcct cgaggagagc atcgaaatgc cacgaccttc
     4501 tggcgctgtg caaggggacg gcaacgtcat cactcccgga ctggtgcaca tcatgcagaa
     4561 cggtccctcg ctggagcagc taaagtctga gctgaagcag caggagcagg agctgctggt
     4621 caaggtacag gcctacaatc gccagcagga gatgcaggag ctgcagaaga tcgtagccaa
     4681 tggtgataat attttctcga tggcctttga gtttcagcgc aagatgatgc cacccatgat
     4741 ggagcgcaat gaatccgtcc taacggagct gaacaacaac agcagctccg actctgaggg
     4801 tccagtcaac gaggagactt tggccttggc catggccgac gattcgaaga agtaccagtg
     4861 ccagaagtgc tcctatagta ctccgcttcg tgccagattt aagaagcatg tcaaatacca
     4921 ttcgatgcca ttgatcaaat gcgacttatg cgacttccac tccccttaca agtggaatct
     4981 ggacagacac accaagaacc atggcgccga tggacacttt cggtgcagcc tctgcgactt
     5041 tagcacggac atcaagcagt ccctgaccat acacgagctg aaccatcatg tgcccgccgt
     5101 ggggcatccc attcgtcgcc gcttcctcaa ggagcaggag gagaagctgc acctgggagc
     5161 gagcagctcc aaaaaagtat cgccaactcc gccaccagtc atacctctcg tcgacgcgtc
     5221 gatggagttg ccggggatca gctgctccca ctgccatcag ctcgtgccca atgccgtgga
     5281 gcttgtcaag catctgcagt tgtgcccgcc agctttggcc aacactaagc acctaagggc
     5341 ttcttgcctg gccagccaag agctgccggc ctcaccggaa gaggattaca cagctgcagg
     5401 cagtgatctc agctactgcg gcgtggaaac agcccctggc tatggagagg tgaacagact
     5461 aaaggtcatt caacactcta ctaagtccaa ctcatgttta caggtcacgg aaccgtacgt
     5521 agtcgatgat gccaatgatt caactcctat gaaaaaggtc ttcaagtgtc cacattgcac
     5581 tttttgggca gccaccgcct cgcgtttcca tgtccacatt gtgggccatc tgaatcggaa
     5641 gcccttcgag tgctcgctgt gcgcctatcg ctccaactgg cgctgggaca tcaccaagca
     5701 catacgcttg aaggcgaatc gtgacaagtc ccacaaccag gcacgggttc tgatgaacga
     5761 tgagaccgga cgacgcaact acacaaagta caatcagttt ttgactctaa tgaaagtcaa
     5821 tccaagcaca gaagagtcaa aagccacacg cacgggtgaa caatacgatc caatgacgga
     5881 gatgatgact gaggaaggac agctccccaa gaagaagtca gctttgaagc acatcgacat
     5941 ggaagctgca gattctctta ctggtgcggg gcagtcattc tatcgcaatc tctgggacac
     6001 agatctgggg ctgcagcaac tacaaacctc cacagacgcg attgtgtccc ccgccggtga
     6061 tgaacaatat cctaggagta aaggagaaga acttttcact ggagttgtcc caattcttgt
     6121 tgaattagat ggtgatgtta atgggcacaa attttctgtc agtggagagg gtgaaggtga
     6181 tgcaacatac ggaaaactta cccttaaatt tatttgcact actggaaaac tacctgttcc
     6241 atggccaaca cttgtcacta ctttgactta tggtgttcaa tgcttttcaa gatacccaga
     6301 tcacatgaaa cagcatgact ttttcaagag tgccatgccc gaaggttatg tacaggaaag
     6361 aactatattt ttcaaagatg acgggaacta caagacacgt gctgaagtca agtttgaagg
     6421 tgataccctt gttaatagaa tcgagttaaa aggtattgat tttaaagaag atggaaacat
     6481 tcttggacac aaattggaat acaactataa ctcacacaat gtatacatca tggcagacaa
     6541 acaaaagagt ggaatcaaag ttaacttcaa aattagacac aacattgaag atggaagcgt
     6601 tcaactagca gaccattatc aacaaaatac tccaattggc gatggccctg tccttttacc
     6661 agacaaccat tacctgtcca cacaatctgc cctttcgaaa gatcccaacg aaaagagaga
     6721 ccacatggtc cttcttgagt ttgtaacagc tgctgggatt acacatggca tggatgaact
     6781 atacaaacat atggaattaa tcactagtga attcgcggcc gcttagaacc ggactctgac
     6841 tgaaaagggg gatccaagtc atccacaaac aaattgacac tgaaatgaac aaagaaatac
     6901 tagtcctata attatttata ttagtatact tgtaaataat acaataaaac atttttacac
     6961 tgaaacagaa gccgacacaa gagttgtttt tatcatttct acagtgagat aaatgtgtat
     7021 ttggtaaatg gttagtttag tttagaaaaa ccaaaaaata gttaagatta gagagtgtaa
     7081 gccgtccgat aattaagtga gattaatgaa cgatcaacga tgcatccagc taagctttgt
     7141 ctcgactgcg ccttacgagt aacatatgta tactaaaaaa attttgatca cgcgcttttc
     7201 acagcaaaca ttcctgtatg ataaataata ctatgcatat taagacgact agcggcgcgg
     7261 ccgcaaccat tgtgggaacc gtgcgatcaa acaaacgcga gataccggaa gtactgaaaa
     7321 acagtcgctc caggccagtg ggaacatcga tgttttgttt tgacggaccc cttactctcg
     7381 tctcatataa accgaagcca gctaagatgg tatacttatt atcatcttgt gatgaggatg
     7441 cttctatcaa cgaaagtacc ggtaaaccgc aaatggttat gtattataat caaactaaag
     7501 gcggagtgga cacgctagac caaatgtgtt ctgtgatgac ctgcagtagg aagacgaata
     7561 ggtggcctat ggcattattg tacggaatga taaacattgc ctgcataaat tcttttatta
     7621 tatacagcca taatgtcagt agcaagggag aaaaggttca aagtcgcaaa aaatttatga
     7681 gaaaccttta catgagcctg acgtcatcgt ttatgcgtaa gcgtttagaa gctcctactt
     7741 tgaagagata tttgcgcgat aatatctcta atattttgcc aaatgaagtg cctggtacat
     7801 cagatgacag tactgaagag ccagtaatga aaaaacgtac ttactgtact tactgcccct
     7861 ctaaaataag gcgaaaggca aatgcatcgt gcaaaaaatg caaaaaagtt atttgtcgag
     7921 agcataatat tgatatgtgc caaagttgtt tctgactgac taataagtat aatttgtttc
     7981 tattatgtat aagttaagct aattacttat tttataatac aacatgactg tttttaaagt
     8041 acaaaataag tttatttttg taaaagagag aatgtttaaa agttttgtta ctttatagaa
     8101 gaaattttga gtttttgttt ttttttaata aataaataaa cataaataaa ttgtttgttg
     8161 aatttattat tagtatgtaa gtgtaaatat aataaaactt aatatctatt caaattaata
     8221 aataaacctc gatatacaga ccgataaaac acatgcgtca attttacgca tgattatctt
     8281 taacgtacgt cacaatatga ttatctttct agggttaaat aatagtttct aattttttta
     8341 ttattcagcc tgctgtcgtg aataccgtat atctcaacgc tgtctgtgag attgtcgtat
     8401 tctagccttt ttagtttttc gctcatcgac ttgatattgt ccgacacatt ttcgtcgatt
     8461 tgcgttttga tcaaagactt gagcagagac acgttaatca actgttcaaa ttgatccata
     8521 ttaacgatat caacccgatg cgtatatggt gcgtaaaata tattttttaa ccctcttata
     8581 ctttgcactc tgcgttaata cgcgttcgtg tacagacgta atcatgtttt cttttttgga
     8641 taaaactcct actgagtttg acctcatatt agaccctcac aagttgcaaa acgtggcatt
     8701 ttttaccaat gaagaattta aagttatttt aaaaaatttc atcacagatt taaagaagaa
     8761 ccaaaaatta aattatttca acagtttaat cgaccagtta atcaacgtgt acacagacgc
     8821 gtcggcaaaa aacacgcagc ccgacgtgtt ggctaaaatt attaaatcaa cttgtgttat
     8881 agtcacggat ttgccgtcca acgtgttcct caaaaagttg aagaccaaca agtttacgga
     8941 cactattaat tatttgattt tgccccactt cattttgtgg gatcacaatt ttgttatatt
     9001 ttaaacaaag cttggcactg gccgtcgttt tacaacgtcg tgactgggaa aaccctggcg
     9061 ttacccaact taatcgcctt gcagcacatc cccctttcgc cagctggcgt aatagcgaag
     9121 aggcccgcac cgatcgccct tcccaacagt tgcgcagcct gaatggcgaa tggcgcctga
     9181 tgcggtattt tctccttacg catctgtgcg gtatttcaca ccgcatatgg tgcactctca
     9241 gtacaatctg ctctgatgcc gcatagttaa gccagccccg acacccgcca acacccgctg
     9301 acgcgccctg acgggcttgt ctgctcccgg catccgctta cagacaagct gtgaccgtct
     9361 ccgggagctg catgtgtcag aggttttcac cgtcatcacc gaaacgcgcg agacgaaagg
     9421 gcctcgtgat acgcctattt ttataggtta atgtcatgat aataatggtt tcttagacgt
     9481 caggtggcac ttttcgggga aatgtgcgcg gaacccctat ttgtttattt ttctaaatac
     9541 attcaaatat gtatccgctc atgagacaat aaccctgata aatgcttcaa taatattgaa
     9601 aaaggaagag tatgagtatt caacatttcc gtgtcgccct tattcccttt tttgcggcat
     9661 tttgccttcc tgtttttgct cacccagaaa cgctggtgaa agtaaaagat gctgaagatc
     9721 agttgggtgc acgagtgggt tacatcgaac tggatctcaa cagcggtaag atccttgaga
     9781 gttttcgccc cgaagaacgt tttccaatga tgagcacttt taaagttctg ctatgtggcg
     9841 cggtattatc ccgtattgac gccgggcaag agcaactcgg tcgccgcata cactattctc
     9901 agaatgactt ggttgagtac tcaccagtca cagaaaagca tcttacggat ggcatgacag
     9961 taagagaatt atgcagtgct gccataacca tgagtgataa cactgcggcc aacttacttc
    10021 tgacaacgat cggaggaccg aaggagctaa ccgctttttt gcacaacatg ggggatcatg
    10081 taactcgcct tgatcgttgg gaaccggagc tgaatgaagc cataccaaac gacgagcgtg
    10141 acaccacgat gcctgtagca atggcaacaa cgttgcgcaa actattaact ggcgaactac
    10201 ttactctagc ttcccggcaa caattaatag actggatgga ggcggataaa gttgcaggac
    10261 cacttctgcg ctcggccctt ccggctggct ggtttattgc tgataaatct ggagccggtg
    10321 agcgtgggtc tcgcggtatc attgcagcac tggggccaga tggtaagccc tcccgtatcg
    10381 tagttatcta cacgacgggg agtcaggcaa ctatggatga acgaaataga cagatcgctg
    10441 agataggtgc ctcactgatt aagcattggt aactgtcaga ccaagtttac tcatatatac
    10501 tttagattga tttaaaactt catttttaat ttaaaaggat ctaggtgaag atcctttttg
    10561 ataatctcat gaccaaaatc ccttaacgtg agttttcgtt ccactgagcg tcagaccccg
    10621 tagaaaagat caaaggatc
//
